Addgene plasmid #153741: pGBW-m4252832
Purpose: Mammalian expression plasmid for SARS-CoV-2 ORF10 protein
Depositing lab: Ginkgo Bioworks & Benjie Chen. Depositing organization: Ginkgo Bioworks.
Backbone
  Vector backbone: pTwist_CMV_Puro_6 with AarI site removed
  Backbone size w/o insert (bp): 6080
  Vector type: Mammalian Expression
  Selectable markers: Puromycin
Growth in bacteria
  Bacterial resistance: Ampicillin, 100 μg/mL
  Growth temperature: 37°C
  Growth strain: DH5alpha
  Copy number: High Copy
Gene/Insert
  Gene/Insert name: SARS-CoV-2 ORF10 protein
  Species: Severe acute respiratory syndrome coronavirus 2
  Insert size (bp): 110
  Mutation: wt
  Entrez Gene: ORF10 (a.k.a. GU280_gp11)
  Promoter: CMV
  Tag / fusion protein: Cleavable TEV;V5 (C terminal on backbone)
  Cloning method: Unknown
Resource information
  A portion of this plasmid was derived from a plasmid made by: GinkgoBioworks
Depositor comments: NCBI reference sequence: 43740576
How to cite: pGBW-m4252832 was a gift from Ginkgo Bioworks & Benjie Chen (Addgene plasmid # 153741 ; http://n2t.net/addgene:153741 ; RRID:Addgene_153741)
