[The description below was written by a language model from this plasmid's Addgene catalogue record and pLannotate feature annotations shown in this document.]
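Description:
pGBW-m4252832 is a mammalian expression plasmid for the wild-type ORF10 protein of SARS-CoV-2, built on the pTwist_CMV_Puro_6 backbone from which an AarI site has been removed. It is maintained in E. coli as a high-copy plasmid through a ColE1/pUC-type origin and selected with ampicillin via the β-lactamase (AmpR) gene. For selection in mammalian cells it carries a puromycin N-acetyltransferase cassette, which the annotation shows is driven by the human ubiquitin C promoter and closed by a synthetic polyadenylation signal.

According to the catalogue entry, the short ORF10 insert (about 110 bp) is expressed from the CMV promoter and fused at its C terminus to a backbone-encoded, TEV-cleavable V5 epitope, allowing antibody detection or pull-down of the protein and, in principle, removal of the tag by TEV protease. The automated feature table of the 6,272 nt sequenced record does not call the ORF10 coding sequence, the TEV site or the V5 tag as features. It does identify the CMV enhancer, spanning the numbering origin, and CMV promoter fragments on the reverse strand, an adjacent reverse-strand match to the coronavirus 3' UTR pseudoknot family that probably marks the viral insert region, and a nearby SV40 polyadenylation signal. The exact layout of the expression unit cannot be fully resolved from the annotation alone. The backbone also contains β-globin insulator elements together with rrnG and T7 transcription terminators flanking the functional modules, which serve to limit read-through and interference between cassettes. The plasmid is suited to transient or puromycin-selected expression of tagged ORF10 in mammalian cells for studies of this viral accessory protein.
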