Features (pLannotate 1.2.2; 19 found; start..end, strand, type, name):
     99..147     +  polyA_signal   poly(A) signal: synthetic polyadenylation signal
    165..211     +  terminator     T7 terminator: transcription terminator for bacteriophage T7 RNA polymerase
    216..287     -  misc_feature   5' β-globin insulator: insulator upstream of the human β-globin locus (Farrell et al., 2002)
    439..575     -  terminator     rrnG terminator: transcription terminator from the E. coli ribosomal RNA rrnG operon (Albrechtsen et al., 1991)
    588..1448    -  CDS            AmpR: β-lactamase; bla; confers resistance to ampicillin, carbenicillin, and related antibiotics
   1714..1762    -  polyA_signal   poly(A) signal: synthetic polyadenylation signal
   1791..2388    -  CDS            PuroR (fragment): puromycin N-acetyltransferase; pac from Streptomyces; confers resistance to puromycin
   2392..3601    -  promoter       UbC promoter: human ubiquitin C promoter
   3865..3929    +  CDS            bla(M) (fragment): β-lactamase lacking the signal sequence; bla(M); allows cytosolic expression of β-lactamase
   4101..4689    +  rep_origin     ori: high-copy-number ColE1/pMB1/pBR322/pUC origin of replication
   4915..4986    -  misc_feature   3' β-globin insulator: insulator downstream of the human β-globin locus (Farrell et al., 2002)
   5031..5167    -  terminator     rrnG terminator: transcription terminator from the E. coli ribosomal RNA rrnG operon (Albrechtsen et al., 1991)
   5197..5243    -  terminator     T7 terminator: transcription terminator for bacteriophage T7 RNA polymerase
   5266..5335    +  CDS            large T antigen (fragment): large T antigen from SV40 (simian virus 40)
   5358..5479    +  polyA_signal   SV40 poly(A) signal: SV40 polyadenylation signal
   5603..5662    -  ncRNA          Corona pk3: Accession: RF00165 - Coronavirus 3' UTR pseudoknot
   5783..5834    -  promoter       CMVd2 promoter: truncated human cytomegalovirus (CMV) immediate early promoter that yields moderately reduced expression relative to the full-length promoter
   5897..5914    +  promoter       CMV promoter (fragment): human cytomegalovirus (CMV) immediate early promoter
   5987..18      -  enhancer       CMV enhancer (across the origin): human cytomegalovirus immediate early enhancer
>Addgene plasmid #153741 | pGBW-m4252832 | addgene full sequence | sequence record 300751 | Ginkgo NGS Result
ACCGTAAGTTATGTAACGCGGAACTCCATATATGGGCTATGAACTAATGACCCCGTAATTGATTACTAGA
TCTGGCTACACTCGATCAGCAGTTAGATAATAAAATCGCTATCCATCGAAGATGGATGTGTGTTGGTTTT
TTGTGTGTGTAACGCAACGATTGATAGCATAACCCCTTGGGGCCTCTAAACGGGTCTTGAGGGGTTTTTT
GAATTGAGAGGTAGCTGAAGCTGCTGTTATGACCACTAGAGGGAAGAAGATACCTGTGGAGCTAATGGTC
CAAGATGTCGGGAGCCGCGATCGCTGCCAAAAAGGTAAGCTGACGATAGCTGACGAGATTCGATGCCCGA
CGAGCAAATGAGCGCCACGGCTGTTCGCGTAAGCTCGAAACGACGGAGATTCGATAGAGCCAGAGTCGAG
TTTAAACGATTCGGGATCTTAAGGATAAATTTCTGGTAAGGAGGACACGTATGGAAGTGGGCAAGTTGGG
GAAGCCGTATCCGTTGCTGAATCTGGCATATGTGGGAGTATAAGACGCGCAGCGTCGCATCAGGCATTTT
TTTCTGCGCCAATGCACCTAGAATCGGTTACCAATGCTTAATCAGTGAGGCACCTATCTCAGCGATCTGT
CTATTTCGTTCATCCATAGTTGCCTGACTCCCCGTCGTGTAGATAACTACGATACGGGAGGGCTTACCAT
CTGGCCCCAGTGCTGCAATGATACCGCGAGACCCACGCTCACCGGCTCCAGATTTATCAGCAATAAACCA
GCCAGCCGGAAGGGCCGAGCGCAGAAGTGGTCCTGCAACTTTATCCGCCTCCATCCAGTCTATCAACTGT
TGCCGGGAAGCTAGAGTAAGTAGTTCGCCAGTTAATAGTTTACGCAAGGTTGTTGCCATTGCTACAGGCA
TCGTGGTGTCACGCTCGTCGTTTGGTATGGCTTCATTCAGCTCCGGTTCCCAACGATCAAGGCGAGTTAC
ATGATCCCCCATGTTGTGCAAAAAAGCGGTTAGCTCCTTCGGTCCTCCAATCGTTGTCAGAAGTAAGTTG
GCCGCAGTGTTATCACTCATGGTTATGGCAGCACTGCATAATTCTCTTACTGTCATGCCATCCGTAAGAT
GCTTTTCTGTGACTGGTGAATACTCAACCAAGTCATTCTGAGAATAGTGTATGCGGCGACCGAGTTGCTC
TTGCCCGGCGTCAATACGGGATAATACCGCGCCACATAGCAGAACTTTAAAAGTGCTCATCATTGGAAAG
CGTTCTTCGGGGCGAAAACTCTCAAGGATCTTACCGCTGTTGAGATCCAGTTCGATGTAACCCACTCGCG
CACCCAACTGATCTTCAGCATCTTTTACTTTCACCAGCGTTTCTGGGTGAGCAAAAACAGGAAGGCAAAA
TGCCGCAAAAAAGGGAATAAGGGCGACACGGAAATGTTGAATACTCATGCGAAAGCCTCCTGCTGATCCT
GTCTCTTGATAGATGTTTGCAAAAGCTAGGACTCGATTATACGTTGACCGATCAGACTATCAATATCTAG
GTTTAAACAGATCGGTACGCTGCCGTGACCAGGCTTGAGTACAATATCTGACGATTGGACTTCCTGGGTC
CCAAGCTGGATTCCGACTGGCTGACTGCCAAGCAACGATATGGATCGTCGAGACTCGCACTGAGAGGATC
GTTCTCGGTACACCAGGCGCGCCTAGCGTTACACACACAAAAAACCAACACACATCCATCTTCGATGGAT
AGCGATTTTATTATCTAAGACTAGGCTTACATACTAGCCTAGGCACCGGGCTTGCGGGTCATGCACCAGG
TGCGCGGTCCTTCGGGCACCTCGACGTCGGCGGTGACGGTGAAGCCGAGCCGCTCGTAGAAGGGGAGGTT
GCGGGGCGCGGAGGTCTCCAGGAAGGCGGGCACCCCGGCGCGCTCGGCGGCCTCCACTCCGGGGAGCACG
ACGGCGCTGCCCAGACCCTTGCCCTGGTGGTCGGGCGAGACGCCGACGGTGGCCAGGAACCACGCGGGCT
CCTTGGGCCGGTGCGGCGCCAGGAGGCCCTCCATCTGTTGCTGCGCGGCCAGCCGGGAACCGCTCAACTC
GGCCATGCGCGGGCCGATCTCGGCGAACACCGCCCCCGCTTCGACGCTCTCCGGCGTGGTCCAGACCGCC
ACCGCGGCGCCGTCGTCCGCGACCCACACCTTGCCGATGTCGAGCCCGACGCGCGTGAGGAAGAGTTCTT
GCAGCTCGGTGACCCGCTCGATGTGGCGGTCCGGATCGACGGTGTGGCGCGTGGCGGGGTAGTCGGCGAA
CGCGGCGGCGAGGGTGCGTACGGCCCTGGGGACGTCGTCGCGGGTGGCGAGGCGCACCGTGGGCTTGTAC
TCGGTCATGTTGTCTAACAAAAAAGCCAAAAACGGCCAGAATTTAGCGGACAATTTACAAGTCTAACACT
GAAAATTACATATTGACCCAAATGATTACATTTCAAAAGGTGCCTAAAAAACTTCACAAAACACACTCGC
CAACCCCGAGCGCATAGTTCAAAACCGGAGCTTCAGCTACTTAAGAAGATAGGTACATAAAACCGACCAA
AGAAACTGACGCCTCACTTATCCCTCCCCTCACCAGAGGTCCGGCGCCTGTCGATTCAGGAGAGCCTACC
CTAGGCCCGAACCCTGCGTCCTGCGACGGAGAAAAGCCTACCGCACACCTACCGGCTGGTGGCCCCACCC
TGCATTATAAGCCAACAGAACGGGTGACGTCACGACACGACGAGGGCGCGCGCTCCCAAAGGTACGGGTG
CACTGCCCAACGGCACCGCCATAACTGCCGCCCCCGCAACAGACGACAAACCGAGTTCTCCAGTCAGTGA
CAAACTTCACGTCAGGGTCCCCAGATGGTGCCCAGCCCATCTCACCCGAATAAGAGCTTTCCCGCATTAG
CGAAGGGCTCAAGACCTTGGGTTCTTGCCGCCCACCATGCCCCCCACCTTGTTTCAACGACCTCACAGCC
CGCCTCACAAGCGTCTTCCATTCAAGACTCGGGAACAGCCGCCATTTTGCTGCGCTCCCCCCAACCCCCA
GTTCAGGGCAACCTTGCTCGCGGACCCAGACTACAGCCCTTGGCGGTCTCTCCACACGCTTCCGTCCCAC
CGAGCGGCCCGGCGGCCACGAAAGCCCCGGCCAGCCCAGCAGCCCGCTACTCACCAAGTGACGATCACAG
CGATCCACAAACAAGAACCGCGACCCAAATCCCGGCTGCGACGGAACTAGCTGTGCCACACCCGGCGCGT
CCTTATATAATCATCGGCGTTCACCGCCCCACGGAGATCCCTCCGCAGAATCGCCGAGAAGGGACTACTT
TTCCTCGCCTGTTCCGCTCTCTGGAAAGAAAACCAGTGCCCTAGAGTCACCCAAGTCCCGTCCTAAAATG
TCCTTCTGCTGATACTGGGGTTCTAAGGCCGAGTCTTATGAGCAGCGGGCCGCTGTCCTGAGCGTCCGGG
CGGAAGGATCAGGACGCTCCTGCGCCCTTCGTCTGACGTGGCAGCGCTCGCCGTGACGAGGGGGGCGCCC
GCGGGAGGCGCCAAAACCCGGCGCGGAGGCCAGGCGCGCCCCGATTTCGATATTCCTCGGATCTCGGATA
GATCGGGATTGAGGATGTAGGTTGAACTTCTCTCGGGTGATCCCGATCTCGGATATTCGGGATTGGAGTA
ATACCTGGCGATAGGCGCTGCCAAGCAATAGCCAAGGCGCAAGGCCGGCCAAGAGACTTGCGATAGTTCG
TTCGAGAGGTAGCCTGCAAGATGGATCGGACGAAAGGTTTGAAGATTTTCCGACGAGGGCCTTGGAGAGT
TCGGAAATTTAAATGCAACTATGGATGAACGAAATAGACAGATCGCTGAGATAGGTGCCTCACTGATTAA
GCATTGGTAACTGTCAGACCAAGTTTACTCATATATACTTTAGATTGATTTAAAACTTCATTTTTAATTT
AAAAGGATCTAGGTGAAGATCCTTTTTGATAATCTCATGACCAAAATCCCTTAACGTGAGTTTTCGTTCC
ACTGAGCGTCAGACCCCGTAGAAAAGATCAAAGGATCTTCTTGAGATCCTTTTTTTCTGCGCGTAATCTG
CTGCTTGCAAACAAAAAAACCACCGCTACCAGCGGTGGTTTGTTTGCCGGATCAAGAGCTACCAACTCTT
TTTCCGAAGGTAACTGGCTTCAGCAGAGCGCAGATACCAAATACTGTTCTTCTAGTGTAGCCGTAGTTAG
GCCACCACTTCAAGAACTCTGTAGCACCGCCTACATACCTCGCTCTGCTAATCCTGTTACCAGTGGCTGC
TGCCAGTGGCGATAAGTCGTGTCTTACCGGGTTGGACTCAAGACGATAGTTACCGGATAAGGCGCAGCGG
TCGGGCTGAACGGGGGGTTCGTGCACACAGCCCAGCTTGGAGCGAACGACCTACACCGAACTGAGATACC
TACAGCGTGAGCTATGAGAAAGCGCCACGCTTCCCGAAGGGAGAAAGGCGGACAGGTATCCGGTAAGCGG
CAGGGTCGGAACAGGAGAGCGCACGAGGGAGCTTCCAGGGGGAAACGCCTGGTATCTTTATAGTCCTGTC
GGGTTTCGCCACCTCTGACTTGAGCGTCGATTTTTGTGATGCTCGTCAGGGGGGCGGAGCCTATGGAAAA
ACGCCAGCAACGCGGCCTTTTTACGGTTCCTGGCCTTTTGCTGGCCTTTTGCTCACATGATTTAAATGAA
ACTCGTAATCGGAGAACGGGTGCAATAGCAAGGACCAGATCGAACTTGACTGACGCAATTCTGAGCGTAG
TCGAAACCCAGACAAGTCGATCTCGCCAAGTAGCTGACTTGACTGGTTAATTAAGTTTCGATAGCCCAAG
GTAACCAATGAGATTAGGGAGGGAAGAAAGTTTGATGAACTACTTCTGACCCCTAGTGGTGTCCAGAAAA
GACCATTAAAGGAATGTCTTGATCGAAATCGAGAGATCGCCTGCAGGATAGCTGACGACCTTAAGGATAA
ATTTCTGGTAAGGAGGACACGTATGGAAGTGGGCAAGTTGGGGAAGCCGTATCCGTTGCTGAATCTGGCA
TATGTGGGAGTATAAGACGCGCAGCGTCGCATCAGGCATTTTTTTCTGCGCCAATGCCGGTAGATAGCAA
TCCGGCCCGAGGGGCACAAAAAACCCCTCAAGACCCGTTTAGAGGCCCCAAGGGGTTATGCTACGATACC
GATAGAGATGGGCCAATACCACATTTGTAGAGGTTTTACTTGCTTTAAAAAACCTCCCACACCTCCCCCT
GAACCTGAAACATAAAATGAATGCAATTGTTGTTGTTAACTTGTTTATTGCAGCTTATAATGGTTACAAA
TAAAGCAATAGCATCACAAATTTCACAAATAAAGCATTTTTTTCACTGCATTCTAGTTGTGGTTTGTCCA
AACTCATCAATGTATCTTATCATGTCTGTGAGCTGAAGGTACGCTGTATCTCAGTCAGTCAAGCTAGCTT
AGGTAGAATCTAAGCCGAGAAGTGGATTGGGTATAGGTTTCCCCGACTGAAAGTAAAGGTTTTCTGTGAG
ATTAAAGTTAACTACATCTACTTGTGCTATGTAGTTACGAGAATTCATTCTGCACAAGAGTAGACTATAT
ATCGTAAACGGAAAAGCGAAAACGTTTATATAGCCCATGGTGGCGGCCGCTGGCGGGTGTGTCGAGTGGA
TGGTAGGATCGACAAAGATCTGATCTGACGGTTCACTAAACCAGCTCTGCTTATATAGACCTCCCACCGT
ACACGCCTACCGCCCATTTGCGTCAATGGGGCGGAGTTGTTACGACATTTTGGAAAGTCCCGTTGATTTT
GGTGCCAAAACAAACTCCCATTGACGTCAATGGGGTGGAGACTTGGAAATCCCCGTGAGTCAAACCGCTA
TCCACGCCCATTGATGTACTGCCAAAACCGCATCAGCATGGTAATAGCGATGACTAATACGTAGATGTAC
TGCCAAGTAGGAAAGTCCCATAAGGTCATGTACTGGGCATAATGCCAGGCGGGCCATTTACCGTCATTGA
CGTCAATAGGGGGCGTACTTGGCATATGATACACTTGATGTACTGCCAAGTGGGCAGTTTACCGTAAATA
CTCCACCCATTGACGTCAATGGAAAGTCCCTATTGGCGTTACTATGGGAACATACGTCATTATTGACGTC
AATGGGCGGGGGTCGTTGGGCGGTCAGCCAGGCGGGCCATTT
